>Addgene plasmid #76119 | NEK5 gRNA (BRDN0001148329) | addgene full sequence | sequence record 185222 | Addgene Assembled Sequence
CCCGGGTGCAAAGATGGATAAAGTTTTAAACAGAGAGGAATCTTTGCAGCTAATGGACCTTCTAGGTCTT
GAAAGGAGTGGGAATTGGCTCCGGTGCCCGTCAGTGGGCAGAGCGCACATCGCCCACAGTCCCCGAGAAG
TTGGGGGGAGGGGTCGGCAATTGATCCGGTGCCTAGAGAAGGTGGCGCGGGGTAAACTGGGAAAGTGATG
TCGTGTACTGGCTCCGCCTTTTTCCCGAGGGTGGGGGAGAACCGTATATAAGTGCAGTAGTCGCCGTGAA
CGTTCTTTTTCGCAACGGGTTTGCCGCCAGAACACAGGTAAGTGCCGTGTGTGGTTCCCGCGGGCCTGGC
CTCTTTACGGGTTATGGCCCTTGCGTGCCTTGAATTACTTCCACCTGGCTGCAGTACGTGATTCTTGATC
CCGAGCTTCGGGTTGGAAGTGGGTGGGAGAGTTCGAGGCCTTGCGCTTAAGGAGCCCCTTCGCCTCGTGC
TTGAGTTGAGGCCTGGCCTGGGCGCTGGGGCCGCCGCGTGCGAATCTGGTGGCACCTTCGCGCCTGTCTC
GCTGCTTTCGATAAGTCTCTAGCCATTTAAAATTTTTGATGACCTGCTGCGACGCTTTTTTTCTGGCAAG
ATAGTCTTGTAAATGCGGGCCAAGATCTGCACACTGGTATTTCGGTTTTTGGGGCCGCGGGCGGCGACGG
GGCCCGTGCGTCCCAGCGCACATGTTCGGCGAGGCGGGGCCTGCGAGCGCGGCCACCGAGAATCGGACGG
GGGTAGTCTCAAGCTGGCCGGCCTGCTCTGGTGCCTGGCCTCGCGCCGCCGTGTATCGCCCCGCCCTGGG
CGGCAAGGCTGGCCCGGTCGGCACCAGTTGCGTGAGCGGAAAGATGGCCGCTTCCCGGCCCTGCTGCAGG
GAGCTCAAAATGGAGGACGCGGCGCTCGGGAGAGCGGGCGGGTGAGTCACCCACACAAAGGAAAAGGGCC
TTTCCGTCCTCAGCCGTCGCTTCATGTGACTCCACGGAGTACCGGGCGCCGTCCAGGCACCTCGATTAGT
TCTCGAGCTTTTGGAGTACGTCGTCTTTAGGTTGGGGGGAGGGGTTTTATGCGATGGAGTTTCCCCACAC
TGAGTGGGTGGAGACTGAAGTTAGGCCAGCTTGGCACTTGATGTAATTCTCCTTGGAATTTGCCCTTTTT
GAGTTTGGATCTTGGTTCATTCTCAAGCCTCAGACAGTGGTTCAAAGTTTTTTTCTTCCATTTCAGGTGT
CGTGACGTACGGCCACCATGACCGAGTACAAGCCCACGGTGCGCCTCGCCACCCGCGACGACGTCCCCAG
GGCCGTACGCACCCTCGCCGCCGCGTTCGCCGACTACCCCGCCACGCGCCACACCGTCGATCCGGACCGC
CACATCGAGCGGGTCACCGAGCTGCAAGAACTCTTCCTCACGCGCGTCGGGCTCGACATCGGCAAGGTGT
GGGTCGCGGACGACGGCGCCGCCGTGGCGGTCTGGACCACGCCGGAGAGCGTCGAAGCGGGGGCGGTGTT
CGCCGAGATCGGCCCGCGCATGGCCGAGTTGAGCGGTTCCCGGCTGGCCGCGCAGCAACAGATGGAAGGC
CTCCTGGCGCCGCACCGGCCCAAGGAGCCCGCGTGGTTCCTGGCCACCGTCGGAGTCTCGCCCGACCACC
AGGGCAAGGGTCTGGGCAGCGCCGTCGTGCTCCCCGGAGTGGAGGCGGCCGAGCGCGCCGGGGTGCCCGC
CTTCCTGGAGACCTCCGCGCCCCGCAACCTCCCCTTCTACGAGCGGCTCGGCTTCACCGTCACCGCCGAC
GTCGAGGTGCCCGAAGGACCGCGCACCTGGTGCATGACCCGCAAGCCCGGTGCCTGAACGCGTTAAGTCG
ACAATCAACCTCTGGATTACAAAATTTGTGAAAGATTGACTGGTATTCTTAACTATGTTGCTCCTTTTAC
GCTATGTGGATACGCTGCTTTAATGCCTTTGTATCATGCTATTGCTTCCCGTATGGCTTTCATTTTCTCC
TCCTTGTATAAATCCTGGTTGCTGTCTCTTTATGAGGAGTTGTGGCCCGTTGTCAGGCAACGTGGCGTGG
TGTGCACTGTGTTTGCTGACGCAACCCCCACTGGTTGGGGCATTGCCACCACCTGTCAGCTCCTTTCCGG
GACTTTCGCTTTCCCCCTCCCTATTGCCACGGCGGAACTCATCGCCGCCTGCCTTGCCCGCTGCTGGACA
GGGGCTCGGCTGTTGGGCACTGACAATTCCGTGGTGTTGTCGGGGAAATCATCGTCCTTTCCTTGGCTGC
TCGCCTGTGTTGCCACCTGGATTCTGCGCGGGACGTCCTTCTGCTACGTCCCTTCGGCCCTCAATCCAGC
GGACCTTCCTTCCCGCGGCCTGCTGCCGGCTCTGCGGCCTCTTCCGCGTCTTCGCCTTCGCCCTCAGACG
AGTCGGATCTCCCTTTGGGCCGCCTCCCCGCGTCGACTTTAAGACCAATGACTTACAAGGCAGCTGTAGA
TCTTAGCCACTTTTTAAAAGAAAAGGGGGGACTGGAAGGGCTAATTCACTCCCAACGAAGACAAGATCTG
CTTTTTGCTTGTACTGGGTCTCTCTGGTTAGACCAGATCTGAGCCTGGGAGCTCTCTGGCTAACTAGGGA
ACCCACTGCTTAAGCCTCAATAAAGCTTGCCTTGAGTGCTTCAAGTAGTGTGTGCCCGTCTGTTGTGTGA
CTCTGGTAACTAGAGATCCCTCAGACCCTTTTAGTCAGTGTGGAAAATCTCTAGCAGTACGTATAGTAGT
TCATGTCATCTTATTATTCAGTATTTATAACTTGCAAAGAAATGAATATCAGAGAGTGAGAGGAACTTGT
TTATTGCAGCTTATAATGGTTACAAATAAAGCAATAGCATCACAAATTTCACAAATAAAGCATTTTTTTC
ACTGCATTCTAGTTGTGGTTTGTCCAAACTCATCAATGTATCTTATCATGTCTGGCTCTAGCTATCCCGC
CCCTAACTCCGCCCATCCCGCCCCTAACTCCGCCCAGTTCCGCCCATTCTCCGCCCCATGGCTGACTAAT
TTTTTTTATTTATGCAGAGGCCGAGGCCGCCTCGGCCTCTGAGCTATTCCAGAAGTAGTGAGGAGGCTTT
TTTGGAGGCCTAGGGACGTACCCAATTCGCCCTATAGTGAGTCGTATTACGCGCGCTCACTGGCCGTCGT
TTTACAACGTCGTGACTGGGAAAACCCTGGCGTTACCCAACTTAATCGCCTTGCAGCACATCCCCCTTTC
GCCAGCTGGCGTAATAGCGAAGAGGCCCGCACCGATCGCCCTTCCCAACAGTTGCGCAGCCTGAATGGCG
AATGGG
[124 nt withheld, positions 3367-3490]
C
[91 nt withheld, positions 3492-3582]
A
[49 nt withheld, positions 3584-3632]
CCTTTGACGTTGGAGTCCACGTTCTTT
[37 nt withheld, positions 3660-3696]
ACCCTATCTCGGTCTATTCTTTTGATTTATAAGGGATTTTGCCGATTTCGGCCTATTGGTTAAAAAATGA
GCTGATTTAACAAAAATTTAACGCGAATTTTAACAAAATATTAACGCTTACAATTTAGGTGGCACTTTTC
GGGGAAATGTGCGCGGAACCCCTATTTGTTTATTTTTCTAAATACATTCAAATATGTATCCGCTCATGAG
ACAATAACCCTGATAAATGCTTCAATAATATTGAAAAAGGAAGAGTATGAGTATTCAACATTTCCGTGTC
GCCCTTATTCCCTTTTTTGCGGCATTTTGCCTTCCTGTTTTTGCTCACCCAGAAACGCTGGTGAAAGTAA
AAGATGCTGAAGATCAGTTGGGTGCACGAGTGGGTTACATCGAACTGGATCTCAACAGCGGTAAGATCCT
TGAGAGTTTTCGCCCCGAAGAACGTTTTCCAATGATGAGCACTTTTAAAGTTCTGCTATGTGGCGCGGTA
TTATCCCGTATTGACGCCGGGCAAGAGCAACTCGGTCGCCGCATACACTATTCTCAGAATGACTTGGTTG
AGTACTCACCAGTCACAGAAAAGCATCTTACGGATGGCATGACAGTAAGAGAATTATGCAGTGCTGCCAT
AACCATGAGTGATAACACTGCGGCCAACTTACTTCTGACAACGATCGGAGGACCGAAGGAGCTAACCGCT
TTTTTGCACAACATGGGGGATCATGTAACTCGCCTTGATCGTTGGGAACCGGAGCTGAATGAAGCCATAC
CAAACGACGAGCGTGACACCACGATGCCTGTAGCAATGGCAACAACGTTGCGCAAACTATTAACTGGCGA
ACTACTTACTCTAGCTTCCCGGCAACAATTAATAGACTGGATGGAGGCGGATAAAGTTGCAGGACCACTT
CTGCGCTCGGCCCTTCCGGCTGGCTGGTTTATTGCTGATAAATCTGGAGCCGGTGAGCGTGGGTCTCGCG
GTATCATTGCAGCACTGGGGCCAGATGGTAAGCCCTCCCGTATCGTAGTTATCTACACGACGGGGAGTCA
GGCAACTATGGATGAACGAAATAGACAGATCGCTGAGATAGGTGCCTCACTGATTAAGCATTGGTAACTG
TCAGACCAAGTTTACTCATATATACTTTAGATTGATTTAAAACTTCATTTTTAATTTAAAAGGATCTAGG
TGAAGATCCTTTTTGATAATCTCATGACCAAAATCCCTTAACGTGAGTTTTCGTTCCACTGAGCGTCAGA
CCCCGTAGAAAAGATCAAAGGATCTTCTTGAGATCCTTTTTTTCTGCGCGTAATCTGCTGCTTGCAAACA
AAAAAACCACCGCTACCAGCGGTGGTTTGTTTGCCGGATCAAGAGCTACCAACTCTTTTTCCGAAGGTAA
CTGGCTTCAGCAGAGCGCAGATACCAAATACTGTTCTTCTAGTGTAGCCGTAGTTAGGCCACCACTTCAA
GAACTCTGTAGCACCGCCTACATACCTCGCTCTGCTAATCCTGTTACCAGTGGCTGCTGCCAGTGGCGAT
AAGTCGTGTCTTACCGGGTTGGACTCAAGACGATAGTTACCGGATAAGGCGCAGCGGTCGGGCTGAACGG
GGGGTTCGTGCACACAGCCCAGCTTGGAGCGAACGACCTACACCGAACTGAGATACCTACAGCGTGAGCT
ATGAGAAAGCGCCACGCTTCCCGAAGGGAGAAAGGCGGACAGGTATCCGGTAAGCGGCAGGGTCGGAACA
GGAGAGCGCACGAGGGAGCTTCCAGGGGGAAACGCCTGGTATCTTTATAGTCCTGTCGGGTTTCGCCACC
TCTGACTTGAGCGTCGATTTTTGTGATGCTCGTCAGGGGGGCGGAGCCTATGGAAAAACGCCAGCAACGC
GGCCTTTTTACGGTTCCTGGCCTTTTGCTGGCCTTTTGCTCACATGTTCTTTCCTGCGTTATCCCCTGAT
TCTGTGGATAACCGTATTACCGCCTTTGAGTGAGCTGATACCGCTCGCCGCAGCCGAACGACCGAGCGCA
GCGAGTCAGTGAGCGAGGAAGCGGAAGAGCGCCCAATACGCAAACCGCCTCTCCCCGCGCGTTGGCCGAT
TCATTAATGCAGCTGGCACGACAGGTTTCCCGACTGGAAAGCGGGCAGTGAGCGCAACGCAATTAATGTG
AGTTAGCTCACTCATTAGGCACCCCAGGCTTTACACTTTATGCTTCCGGCTCGTATGTTGTGTGGAATTG
TGAGCGGATAACAATTTCACACAGGAAACAGCTATGACCATGATTACGCCAAGCGCGCAATTAACCCTCA
CTAAAGGGAACAAAAGCTGGAGCTGCAAGCTTAATGTAGTCTTATGCAATACTCTTGTAGTCTTGCAACA
TGGTAACGATGAGTTAGCAACATGCCTTACAAGGAGAGAAAAAGCACCGTGCATGCCGATTGGTGGAAGT
AAGGTGGTACGATCGTGCCTTATTAGGAAGGCAACAGACGGGTCTGACATGGATTGGACGAACCACTGAA
TTGCCGCATTGCAGAGATATTGTATTTAAGTGCCTAGCTCGATACATAAACGGGTCTCTCTGGTTAGACC
AGATCTGAGCCTGGGAGCTCTCTGGCTAACTAGGGAACCCACTGCTTAAGCCTCAATAAAGCTTGCCTTG
AGTGCTTCAAGTAGTGTGTGCCCGTCTGTTGTGTGACTCTGGTAACTAGAGATCCCTCAGACCCTTTTAG
TCAGTGTGGAAAATCTCTAGCAGTGGCGCCCGAACAGGGACTTGAAAGCGAAAGGGAAACCAGAGGAGCT
CTCTCGACGCAGGACTCGGCTTGCTGAAGCGCGCACGGCAAGAGGCGAGGGGCGGCGACTGGTGAGTACG
CCAAAAATTTTGACTAGCGGAGGCTAGAAGGAGAGAGATGGGTGCGAGAGCGTCAGTATTAAGCGGGGGA
GAATTAGATCGCGATGGGAAAAAATTCGGTTAAGGCCAGGGGGAAAGAAAAAATATAAATTAAAACATAT
AGTATGGGCAAGCAGGGAGCTAGAACGATTCGCAGTTAATCCTGGCCTGTTAGAAACATCAGAAGGCTGT
AGACAAATACTGGGACAGCTACAACCATCCCTTCAGACAGGATCAGAAGAACTTAGATCATTATATAATA
CAGTAGCAACCCTCTATTGTGTGCATCAAAGGATAGAGATAAAAGACACCAAGGAAGCTTTAGACAAGAT
AGAGGAAGAGCAAAACAAAAGTAAGACCACCGCACAGCAAGCGGCCGCTGATCTTCAGACCTGGAGGAGG
AGATATGAGGGACAATTGGAGAAGTGAATTATATAAATATAAAGTAGTAAAAATTGAACCATTAGGAGTA
GCACCCACCAAGGCAAAGAGAAGAGTGGTGCAGAGAGAAAAAAGAGCAGTGGGAATAGGAGCTTTGTTCC
TTGGGTTCTTGGGAGCAGCAGGAAGCACTATGGGCGCAGCGTCAATGACGCTGACGGTACAGGCCAGACA
ATTATTGTCTGGTATAGTGCAGCAGCAGAACAATTTGCTGAGGGCTATTGAGGCGCAACAGCATCTGTTG
CAACTCACAGTCTGGGGCATCAAGCAGCTCCAGGCAAGAATCCTGGCTGTGGAAAGATACCTAAAGGATC
AACAGCTCCTGGGGATTTGGGGTTGCTCTGGAAAACTCATTTGCACCACTGCTGTGCCTTGGAATGCTAG
TTGGAGTAATAAATCTCTGGAACAGATTTGGAATCACACGACCTGGATGGAGTGGGACAGAGAAATTAAC
AATTACACAAGCTTAATACACTCCTTAATTGAAGAATCGCAAAACCAGCAAGAAAAGAATGAACAAGAAT
TATTGGAATTAGATAAATGGGCAAGTTTGTGGAATTGGTTTAACATAACAAATTGGCTGTGGTATATAAA
ATTATTCATAATGATAGTAGGAGGCTTGGTAGGTTTAAGAATAGTTTTTGCTGTACTTTCTATAGTGAAT
AGAGTTAGGCAGGGATATTCACCATTATCGTTTCAGACCCACCTCCCAACCCCGAGGGGACCCAGAGAGG
GCCTATTTCCCATGATTCCTTCATATTTGCATATACGATACAAGGCTGTTAGAGAGATAATTAGAATTAA
TTTGACTGTAAACACAAAGATATTAGTACAAAATACGTGACGTAGAAAGTAATAATTTCTTGGGTAGTTT
GCAGTTTTAAAATTATGTTTTAAAATGGACTATCATATGCTTACCGTAACTTGAAAGTATTTCGATTTCT
TGGCTTTATATATCTTGTGGAAAGGACGAAACACCGAAAAGGATCAATAGACAACGGTTTTAGAGCTAGA
AATAGCAAGTTAAAATAAGGCTAGTCCGTTATCAACTTGAAAAAGTGGCACCGAGTCGGTGCTTTTTTAA
GCTTGGCGTAACTAGATCTTGAGACAAATGGCAGTATTCATCCACAATTTTAAAAGAAAAGGGGGGATTG
GGGGGTACAGTGCAGGGGAAAGAATAGTAGACATAATAGCAACAGACATACAAACTAAAGAATTACAAAA
ACAAATTACAAAAATTCAAAATTTTCGGGTTTATTACAGGGACAGCAGAGATCCACTTTGGCGCCGGCTC
GAGGGGG
Features (pLannotate 1.2.2; 29 found; start..end, strand, type, name):
     14..80      +  CDS            small t antigen (fragment): SV40 (simian virus 40) small t antigen
    106..317     +  promoter       EF-1α core promoter: core promoter for human elongation factor EF-1α
    318..1256    +  intron         EF-1α intron A: intron upstream of the start codon of human EF-1α
   1278..1877    +  CDS            PuroR (fragment): puromycin N-acetyltransferase; pac from Streptomyces; confers resistance to puromycin
   1893..2481    +  misc_feature   WPRE: woodchuck hepatitis virus posttranscriptional regulatory element
   2532..2551    +  misc_feature   cPPT/CTS (fragment): central polypurine tract and central termination sequence of HIV-1
   2553..2786    +  LTR            3' LTR (ΔU3): self-inactivating 3' long terminal repeat (LTR) from HIV-1
   2864..2985    +  polyA_signal   SV40 poly(A) signal: SV40 polyadenylation signal
   3025..3160    +  rep_origin     SV40 ori: SV40 origin of replication
   3181..3199    -  promoter       T7 promoter: promoter for bacteriophage T7 RNA polymerase
   3207..3362    +  CDS            lacZα (fragment): LacZα fragment of β-galactosidase; lacZ fragment
   3367..3795    +  rep_origin     f1 ori (sequence partly withheld): f1 bacteriophage origin of replication; arrow indicates direction of (+) strand synthesis
   3848..3952    +  promoter       AmpR promoter: bla
   3953..4813    +  CDS            AmpR: β-lactamase; bla; confers resistance to ampicillin, carbenicillin, and related antibiotics
   4984..5572    +  rep_origin     ori: high-copy-number ColE1/pMB1/pBR322/pUC origin of replication
   5755..5847    +  CDS            lacI (fragment): lac repressor; lacI; The lac repressor binds to the lac operator to inhibit transcription in E. coli. This inhibition can be relieved by adding lactose or isopropyl-β-D-thiogalactopyranoside (IPTG).
   5860..5881    +  protein_bind   CAP binding site: CAP binding activates transcription in the presence of cAMP. E. coli catabolite activator protein
   5896..5926    +  promoter       lac promoter: promoter for the E. coli lac operon
   5934..5950    +  protein_bind   lac operator: The lac repressor binds to the lac operator to inhibit transcription in E. coli. This inhibition can be relieved by adding lactose or isopropyl-β-D-thiogalactopyranoside (IPTG). lac repressor encoded by lacI
   5995..6013    +  promoter       T3 promoter: promoter for bacteriophage T3 RNA polymerase
   6041..6267    +  promoter       RSV promoter: Rous sarcoma virus enhancer/promoter
   6268..6448    +  LTR            5' LTR (truncated): truncated 5' long terminal repeat (LTR) from HIV-1
   6495..6620    +  misc_feature   HIV-1 Ψ: packaging signal of human immunodeficiency virus type 1
   6604..6967    +  CDS            HIV-1 gag (fragment): gag protein from human immunodeficiency virus 1; gag
   7113..7346    +  misc_feature   RRE: The Rev response element (RRE) of HIV-1 allows for Rev-dependent mRNA export from the nucleus to the cytoplasm.
   7723..7749    +  CDS            Rev (fragment): human immunodeficiency virus 1 (HIV-1) Rev protein; rev; enhances nuclear export of unspliced and incompletely spliced viral mRNAs
   7753..7993    +  promoter       U6 promoter: RNA polymerase III promoter for human U6 snRNA
   8023..8098    +  misc_RNA       gRNA scaffold: guide RNA scaffold for the Streptococcus pyogenes CRISPR/Cas9 system
   8154..8271    +  misc_feature   cPPT/CTS: central polypurine tract and central termination sequence of HIV-1
