[The description below was written by a language model from this plasmid's Addgene catalogue record and pLannotate feature annotations shown in this document.]
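Description:
NEK5 gRNA (BRDN0001148329) is a third-generation lentiviral CRISPR guide plasmid built on the lentiGuide-Puro backbone and designed to deliver a single guide RNA against human NEK5 (designed against the NM_199289.2 transcript) into mammalian cells. The assembled sequence is 8,323 nt. In bacteria it is maintained as a high-copy plasmid through a ColE1/pUC-type origin and selected with ampicillin via the β-lactamase gene. The backbone also carries an f1 origin, an SV40 origin and poly(A) signal, and remnants of lac and phage-promoter (T7, T3) cloning elements.

The lentiviral transfer cassette begins with an RSV promoter fused to a truncated HIV-1 5' LTR, which makes genomic RNA production Tat-independent, followed by the Ψ packaging signal with a partial gag sequence and the Rev response element for Rev-dependent nuclear export. Within the provirus, a human U6 RNA polymerase III promoter drives the NEK5-specific spacer joined to the Streptococcus pyogenes Cas9 guide RNA scaffold. Next comes a cPPT/CTS element, which aids nuclear import of the viral genome. A separate EF-1α core promoter with its intron A expresses puromycin N-acetyltransferase for selection of transduced cells, with a WPRE enhancing transcript expression, and the cassette ends in a self-inactivating ΔU3 3' LTR.

The plasmid does not encode Cas9, so it is intended for use alongside a separate Cas9 lentiviral vector or in cells that already express Cas9. It belongs to a human kinome guide collection associated with work on optimised sgRNA design, and is suited to knocking out NEK5 in individual or arrayed experiments.
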