Addgene plasmid #76119: NEK5 gRNA (BRDN0001148329)
Purpose: 3rd generation lentiviral gRNA plasmid targeting human NEK5
Depositing lab: John Doench & David Root. Depositing organization: Broad Institute. Publication: Optimized sgRNA design to maximize activity and minimize off-target effects of CRISPR-Cas9. Doench JG, Fusi N, Sullender M, Hegde M, Vaimberg EW, Donovan KF, Smith I, Tothova Z, Wilen C, Orchard R, Virgin HW, Listgarten J, Root DE. Nat Biotechnol. 2016 Jan 18. doi: 10.1038/nbt.3437. PubMed 26780180.
Backbone
  Vector backbone: lentiGuide-Puro
  Backbone manufacturer: Zhang Lab (Addgene plasmid # 52963)
  Vector type: Mammalian Expression, Lentiviral, CRISPR
  Selectable markers: Puromycin
Growth in bacteria
  Bacterial resistance: Ampicillin, 100 μg/mL
  Growth temperature: 37°C
  Growth strain: DH5alpha
  Copy number: High Copy
Gene/Insert
  Gene/Insert name: NEK5 (alt names: NEK5; NM_199289.2)
  gRNA/shRNA sequence: AAAAGGATCAATAGACAACG
  Species: H. sapiens (human)
  Entrez Gene: NEK5
  Promoter: hU6
  Cloning method: Unknown
  Sequencing primers: 5′ U6-F; 3′ pS2-R
Terms and licenses: Academic/Nonprofit Terms; Industry Terms: Not Available to Industry
Depositor comments: The gRNA was designed to target the following Genbank reference sequence(s): NM_199289.2. Note that this plasmid does NOT contain Cas9. It should be used in conjunction with lentiCas9-Blast (Addgene #52962) or otherwise with cell lines already expressing Cas9. Browse the full kinome gRNA library at http://www.addgene.org/pooled-library/broadgpp-human-kinome/ or visit http://www.broadinstitute.org/rnai/public/ for detailed protocols and information.
How to cite: NEK5 gRNA (BRDN0001148329) was a gift from John Doench & David Root (Addgene plasmid # 76119 ; http://n2t.net/addgene:76119 ; RRID:Addgene_76119)
