>Addgene plasmid #76119 | NEK5 gRNA (BRDN0001148329) | depositor partial sequence | sequence record 143579 | Target Sequence
AAAAGGATCAATAGACAACG
