>Addgene plasmid #76119 | NEK5 gRNA (BRDN0001148329) | addgene partial sequence | sequence record 185221 | hU6-F
GTAGAAAGTAATAATTTCTTGGGTAGTTTGCAGTTTTAAAATTATGTTTTAAAATGGACTATCATATGCT
TACCGTAACTTGAAAGTATTTCGATTTCTTGGCTTTATATATCTTGTGGAAAGGACGAAACACCGAAAAG
GATCAATAGACAACGGTTTTAGAGCTAGAAATAGCAAGTTAAAATAAGGCTAGTCCGTTATCAACTTGAA
AAAGTGGCACCGAGTCGGTGCTTTTTTAAGCTTGGCGTAACTAGATCTTGAGACAAATGGCAGTATTCAT
CCACAATTTTAAAAGAAAAGGGGGGATTGGGGGGTACAGTGCAGGGGAAAGAATAGTAGACATAATAGCA
ACAGACATACAAACTAAAGAATTACAAAAACAAATTACAAAAATTCAAAATTTTCGGGTTTATTACAGGG
ACAGCAGAGATCCACTTTGGCGCCGGCTCGAGGGGGCCCGGGTGCAAAGATGGATAAAGTTTTAAACAGA
GAGGAATCTTTGCAGCTAATGGACCTTCTAGGTCTTGAAAGGAGTGGGAATTGGCTCCGGTGCCCGTCAG
TGGGCAGAGC
